>Addgene plasmid #14392 | pAG424GPD-ccdB-Cerulean | depositor full sequence | sequence record 8055 | Author sequence
GACGAAAGGGCCTCGTGATACGCCTATTTTTATAGGTTAATGTCATGATAATAATGGTTTCTTAATATGA
TCCAATATCAAAGGAAATGATAGCATTGAAGGATGAGACTAATCCAATTGAGGAGTGGCAGCATATAGAA
CAGCTAAAGGGTAGTGCTGAAGGAAGCATACGATACCCCGCATGGAATGGGATAATATCACAGGAGGTAC
TAGACTACCTTTCATCCTACATAAATAGACGCATATAAGTACGCATTTAAGCATAAACACGCACTATGCC
GTTCTTCTCATGTATATATATATACAGGCAACACGCAGATATAGGTGCGACGTGAACAGTGAGCTGTATG
TGCGCAGCTCGCGTTGCATTTTCGGAAGCGCTCGTTTTCGGAAACGCTTTGAAGTTCCTATTCCGAAGTT
CCTATTCTCTAGAAAGTATAGGAACTTCAGAGCGCTTTTGAAAACCAAAAGCGCTCTGAAGACGCACTTT
CAAAAAACCAAAAACGCACCGGACTGTAACGAGCTACTAAAATATTGCGAATACCGCTTCCACAAACATT
GCTCAAAAGTATCTCTTTGCTATATATCTCTGTGCTATATCCCTATATAACCTACCCATCCACCTTTCGC
TCCTTGAACTTGCATCTAAACTCGACCTCTACATTTTTTATGTTTATCTCTAGTATTACTCTTTAGACAA
AAAAATTGTAGTAAGAACTATTCATAGAGTGAATCGAAAACAATACGAAAATGTAAACATTTCCTATACG
TAGTATATAGAGACAAAATAGAAGAAACCGTTCATAATTTTCTGACCAATGAAGAATCATCAACGCTATC
ACTTTCTGTTCACAAAGTATGCGCAATCCACATCGGTATAGAATATAATCGGGGATGCCTTTATCTTGAA
AAAATGCACCCGCAGCTTCGCTAGTAATCAGTAAACGCGGGAAGTGGAGTCAGGCTTTTTTTATGGAAGA
GAAAATAGACACCAAAGTAGCCTTCTTCTAACCTTAACGGACCTACAGTGCAAAAAGTTATCAAGAGACT
GCATTATAGAGCGCACAAAGGAGAAAAAAAGTAATCTAAGATGCTTTGTTAGAAAAATAGCGCTCTCGGG
ATGCATTTTTGTAGAACAAAAAAGAAGTATAGATTCTTTGTTGGTAAAATAGCGCTCTCGCGTTGCATTT
CTGTTCTGTAAAAATGCAGCTCAGATTCTTTGTTTGAAAAATTAGCGCTCTCGCGTTGCATTTTTGTTTT
ACAAAAATGAAGCACAGATTCTTCGTTGGTAAAATAGCGCTTTCGCGTTGCATTTCTGTTCTGTAAAAAT
GCAGCTCAGATTCTTTGTTTGAAAAATTAGCGCTCTCGCGTTGCATTTTTGTTCTACAAAATGAAGCACA
GATGCTTCGTTCAGGTGGCACTTTTCGGGGAAATGTGCGCGGAACCCCTATTTGTTTATTTTTCTAAATA
CATTCAAATATGTATCCGCTCATGAGACAATAACCCTGATAAATGCTTCAATAATATTGAAAAAGGAAGA
GTATGAGTATTCAACATTTCCGTGTCGCCCTTATTCCCTTTTTTGCGGCATTTTGCCTTCCTGTTTTTGC
TCACCCAGAAACGCTGGTGAAAGTAAAAGATGCTGAAGATCAGTTGGGTGCACGAGTGGGTTACATCGAA
CTGGATCTCAACAGCGGTAAGATCCTTGAGAGTTTTCGCCCCGAAGAACGTTTTCCAATGATGAGCACTT
TTAAAGTTCTGCTATGTGGCGCGGTATTATCCCGTATTGACGCCGGGCAAGAGCAACTCGGTCGCCGCAT
ACACTATTCTCAGAATGACTTGGTTGAGTACTCACCAGTCACAGAAAAGCATCTTACGGATGGCATGACA
GTAAGAGAATTATGCAGTGCTGCCATAACCATGAGTGATAACACTGCGGCCAACTTACTTCTGACAACGA
TCGGAGGACCGAAGGAGCTAACCGCTTTTTTGCACAACATGGGGGATCATGTAACTCGCCTTGATCGTTG
GGAACCGGAGCTGAATGAAGCCATACCAAACGACGAGCGTGACACCACGATGCCTGTAGCAATGGCAACA
ACGTTGCGCAAACTATTAACTGGCGAACTACTTACTCTAGCTTCCCGGCAACAATTAATAGACTGGATGG
AGGCGGATAAAGTTGCAGGACCACTTCTGCGCTCGGCCCTTCCGGCTGGCTGGTTTATTGCTGATAAATC
TGGAGCCGGTGAGCGTGGGTCTCGCGGTATCATTGCAGCACTGGGGCCAGATGGTAAGCCCTCCCGTATC
GTAGTTATCTACACGACGGGGAGTCAGGCAACTATGGATGAACGAAATAGACAGATCGCTGAGATAGGTG
CCTCACTGATTAAGCATTGGTAACTGTCAGACCAAGTTTACTCATATATACTTTAGATTGATTTAAAACT
TCATTTTTAATTTAAAAGGATCTAGGTGAAGATCCTTTTTGATAATCTCATGACCAAAATCCCTTAACGT
GAGTTTTCGTTCCACTGAGCGTCAGACCCCGTAGAAAAGATCAAAGGATCTTCTTGAGATCCTTTTTTTC
TGCGCGTAATCTGCTGCTTGCAAACAAAAAAACCACCGCTACCAGCGGTGGTTTGTTTGCCGGATCAAGA
GCTACCAACTCTTTTTCCGAAGGTAACTGGCTTCAGCAGAGCGCAGATACCAAATACTGTCCTTCTAGTG
TAGCCGTAGTTAGGCCACCACTTCAAGAACTCTGTAGCACCGCCTACATACCTCGCTCTGCTAATCCTGT
TACCAGTGGCTGCTGCCAGTGGCGATAAGTCGTGTCTTACCGGGTTGGACTCAAGACGATAGTTACCGGA
TAAGGCGCAGCGGTCGGGCTGAACGGGGGGTTCGTGCACACAGCCCAGCTTGGAGCGAACGACCTACACC
GAACTGAGATACCTACAGCGTGAGCTATGAGAAAGCGCCACGCTTCCCGAAGGGAGAAAGGCGGACAGGT
ATCCGGTAAGCGGCAGGGTCGGAACAGGAGAGCGCACGAGGGAGCTTCCAGGGGGAAACGCCTGGTATCT
TTATAGTCCTGTCGGGTTTCGCCACCTCTGACTTGAGCGTCGATTTTTGTGATGCTCGTCAGGGGGGCGG
AGCCTATGGAAAAACGCCAGCAACGCGGCCTTTTTACGGTTCCTGGCCTTTTGCTGGCCTTTTGCTCACA
TGTTCTTTCCTGCGTTATCCCCTGATTCTGTGGATAACCGTATTACCGCCTTTGAGTGAGCTGATACCGC
TCGCCGCAGCCGAACGACCGAGCGCAGCGAGTCAGTGAGCGAGGAAGCGGAAGAGCGCCCAATACGCAAA
CCGCCTCTCCCCGCGCGTTGGCCGATTCATTAATGCAGCTGGCACGACAGGTTTCCCGACTGGAAAGCGG
GCAGTGAGCGCAACGCAATTAATGTGAGTTACCTCACTCATTAGGCACCCCAGGCTTTACACTTTATGCT
TCCGGCTCCTATGTTGTGTGGAATTGTGAGCGGATAACAATTTCACACAGGAAACAGCTATGACCATGAT
TACGCCAAGCGCGCAATTAACCCTCACTAAAGGGAACAAAAGCTGGAGCTCTTCGAGTTTATCATTATCA
ATACTCGCCATTTCAAAGAATACGTAAATAATTAATAGTAGTGATTTTCCTAACTTTATTTAGTCAAAAA
ATTAGCCTTTTAATTCTGCTGTAACCCGTACATGCCCAAAATAGGGGGCGGGTTACACAGAATATATAAC
ACCGAAGGTGCCTGGGTGAACAGGTTTATTCCTGGCATCCACTAAATATAATGGAGCCCGCTTTTTAAGC
TGGCATCCAGAAAAAAAAAGAATCCCAGCACCAAAATATTGTTTTCTTCACCAACCATCAGTTCATAGGT
CCATTCTCTTAGCGCAACTACAGAGAACAGGGGCACAAACAGGCAAAAAACGGGCACAACCTCAATGGAG
TGATGCAACCTGCCTGGAGTAAATGATGACACAAGGCAATTGACCCACGCATGTATCTATCTCATTTTCT
TACACCTTCTATTACCTTCTGCTCTCTCTGATTTGGAAAAAGCTGAAAAAAAAGGTTGAAACCAGTTCCC
TGAAATTATTCCCCTACTTGACTAATAAGTATATAAAGACGGTAGGTATTGATTGTAATTCTGTAAATCT
ATTTCTTAAACTTCTTAAATTCTACTTTTATAGTTAGTCTTTTTTTTAGTTTTAAAACACCAGAACTTAG
TTTCGACGGATTCTAGAACTAGTGGATCCCCCATCACAAGTTTGTACAAAAAAGCTGAACGAGAAACGTA
AAATGATATAAATATCAATATATTAAATTAGATTTTGCATAAAAAACAGACTACATAATACTGTAAAACA
CAACATATCCAGTCACTATGGCGGCCGCATTAGGCACCCCAGGCTTTACACTTTATGCTTCCGGCTCGTA
TAATGTGTGGATTTTGAGTTAGGATCCGTCGAGATTTTCAGGAGCTAAGGAAGCTAAAATGGAGAAAAAA
ATCACTGGATATACCACCGTTGATATATCCCAATGGCATCGTAAAGAACATTTTGAGGCATTTCAGTCAG
TTGCTCAATGTACCTATAACCAGACCGTTCAGCTGGATATTACGGCCTTTTTAAAGACCGTAAAGAAAAA
TAAGCACAAGTTTTATCCGGCCTTTATTCACATTCTTGCCCGCCTGATGAATGCTCATCCGGAATTCCGT
ATGGCAATGAAAGACGGTGAGCTGGTGATATGGGATAGTGTTCACCCTTGTTACACCGTTTTCCATGAGC
AAACTGAAACGTTTTCATCGCTCTGGAGTGAATACCACGACGATTTCCGGCAGTTTCTACACATATATTC
GCAAGATGTGGCGTGTTACGGTGAAAACCTGGCCTATTTCCCTAAAGGGTTTATTGAGAATATGTTTTTC
GTCTCAGCCAATCCCTGGGTGAGTTTCACCAGTTTTGATTTAAACGTGGCCAATATGGACAACTTCTTCG
CCCCCGTTTTCACCATGGGCAAATATTATACGCAAGGCGACAAGGTGCTGATGCCGCTGGCGATTCAGGT
TCATCATGCCGTCTGTGATGGCTTCCATGTCGGCAGAATGCTTAATGAATTACAACAGTACTGCGATGAG
TGGCAGGGCGGGGCGTAAACGCCGCGTGGATCCGGCTTACTAAAAGCCAGATAACAGTATGCGTATTTGC
GCGCTGATTTTTGCGGTATAAGAATATATACTGATATGTATACCCGAAGTATGTCAAAAAGAGGTATGCT
ATGAAGCAGCGTATTACAGTGACAGTTGACAGCGACAGCTATCAGTTGCTCAAGGCATATATGATGTCAA
TATCTCCGGTCTGGTAAGCACAACCATGCAGAATGAAGCCCGTCGTCTGCGTGCCGAACGCTGGAAAGCG
GAAAATCAGGAAGGGATGGCTGAGGTCGCCCGGTTTATTGAAATGAACGGCTCTTTTGCTGACGAGAACA
GGGGCTGGTGAAATGCAGTTTAAGGTTTACACCTATAAAAGAGAGAGCCGTTATCGTCTGTTTGTGGATG
TACAGAGTGATATTATTGACACGCCCGGGCGACGGATGGTGATCCCCCTGGCCAGTGCACGTCTGCTGTC
AGATAAAGTCTCCCGTGAACTTTACCCGGTGGTGCATATCGGGGATGAAAGCTGGCGCATGATGACCACC
GATATGGCCAGTGTGCCGGTCTCCGTTATCGGGGAAGAAGTGGCTGATCTCAGCCACCGCGAAAATGACA
TCAAAAACGCCATTAACCTGATGTTCTGGGGAATATAAATGTCAGGCTCCCTTATACACAGCCAGTCTGC
AGGTCGACCATAGTGACTGGATATGTTGTGTTTTACAGTATTATGTAGTCTGTTTTTTATGCAAAATCTA
ATTTAATATATTGATATTTATATCATTTTACGTTTCTCGTTCAGCTTTCTTGTACAAAGTGGTGATGGGC
TGCAGGAATTCGATATCAAGCTTAATGGTGAGCAAGGGCGAGGAGCTGTTCACCGGGGTGGTGCCCATCC
TGGTCGAGCTGGACGGCGACGTAAACGGCCACAAGTTCAGCGTGTCCGGCGAGGGCGAGGGCGATGCCAC
CTACGGCAAGCTGACCCTGAAGTTCATCTGCACCACCGGCAAGCTGCCCGTGCCCTGGCCCACCCTCGTG
ACCACCCTGACCTGGGGCGTGCAGTGCTTCGCCCGCTACCCCGACCACATGAAGCAGCACGACTTCTTCA
AGTCCGCCATGCCCGAAGGCTACGTCCAGGAGCGCACCATCTTCTTCAAGGACGACGGCAACTACAAGAC
CCGCGCCGAGGTGAAGTTCGAGGGCGACACCCTGGTGAACCGCATCGAGCTGAAGGGCATCGACTTCAAG
GAGGACGGCAACATCCTGGGGCACAAGCTGGAGTACAACTACATCAGCGACAACGTCTATATCACCGCCG
ACAAGCAGAAGAACGGCATCAAGGCCAACTTCAAGATCCGCCACAACATCGAGGACGGCAGCGTGCAGCT
CGCCGACCACTACCAGCAGAACACCCCCATCGGCGACGGCCCCGTGCTGCTGCCCGACAACCACTACCTG
AGCACCCAGTCCAAGCTGAGCAAAGACCCCAACGAGAAGCGCGATCACATGGTCCTGCTGGAGTTCGTGA
CCGCCGCCGGGATCACTCTCGGCATGGACGAGCTGTACAAGTAACTCGAGTCATGTAATTAGTTATGTCA
CGCTTACATTCACGCCCTCCCCCCACATCCGCTCTAACCGAAAAGGAAGGAGTTAGACAACCTGAAGTCT
AGGTCCCTATTTATTTTTTTATAGTTATGTTAGTATTAAGAACGTTATTTATATTTCAAATTTTTCTTTT
TTTTCTGTACAGACGCGTGTACGCATGTAACATTATACTGAAAACCTTGCTTGAGAAGGTTTTGGGACGC
TCGAAGGCTTTAATTTGCGGCCGGTACCCAATTCGCCCTATAGTGAGTCGTATTACGCGCGCTCACTGGC
CGTCGTTTTACAACGTCGTGACTGGGAAAACCCTGGCGTTACCCAACTTAATCGCCTTGCAGCACATCCC
CCTTTCGCCAGCTGGCGTAATAGCGAAGAGGCCCGCACCGATCGCCCTTCCCAACAGTTGCGCAGCCTGA
ATGGCGAATGGCGCG
[124 nt withheld, positions 7226-7349]
C
[91 nt withheld, positions 7351-7441]
A
[49 nt withheld, positions 7443-7491]
CCTTTGACGTTGGAGTCCACGTTCTTT
[37 nt withheld, positions 7519-7555]
ACCCTATCTCGGTCTATTCTTTTGATTTATAAGGGATTTTGCCGATTTCGGCCTATTGGTTAAAAAATGA
GCTGATTTAACAAAAATTTAACGCGAATTTTAACAAAATATTAACGTTTACAATTTCCTGATGCGGTATT
TTCTCCTTACGCATCTGTGCGGTATTTCACACCGCATAGGCAAGTGCACAAACAATACTTAAATAAATAC
TACTCAGTAATAACCTATTTCTTAGCATTTTTGACGAAATTTGCTATTTTGTTAGAGTCTTTTACACCAT
TTGTCTCCACACCTCCGCTTACATCAACACCAATAACGCCATTTAATCTAAGCGCATCACCAACATTTTC
TGGCGTCAGTCCACCAGCTAACATAAAATGTAAGCTTTCGGGGCTCTCTTGCCTTCCAACCCAGTCAGAA
ATCGAGTTCCAATCCAAAAGTTCACCTGTCCCACCTGCTTCTGAATCAAACAAGGGAATAAACGAATGAG
GTTTCTGTGAAGCTGCACTGAGTAGTATGTTGCAGTCTTTTGGAAATACGAGTCTTTTAATAACTGGCAA
ACCGAGGAACTCTTGGTATTCTTGCCACGACTCATCTCCATGCAGTTGGACGATATCAATGCCGTAATCA
TTGACCAGAGCCAAAACATCCTCCTTAGGTTGATTACGAAACACGCCAACCAAGTATTTCGGAGTGCCTG
AACTATTTTTATATGCTTTTACAAGACTTGAAATTTTCCTTGCAATAACCGGGTCAATTGTTCTCTTTCT
ATTGGGCACACATATAATACCCAGCAAGTCAGCATCGGAATCTAGAGCACATTCTGCGGCCTCTGTGCTC
TGCAAGCCGCAAACTTTCACCAATGGACCAGAACTACCTGTGAAATTAATAACAGACATACTCCAAGCTG
CCTTTGTGTGCTTAATCACGTATACTCACGTGCTCAATAGTCACCAATGCCCTCCCTCTTGGCCCTCTCC
TTTTCTTTTTTCGACCGAATTAATTCTTAATCGGCAAAAAAAGAAAAGCTCCGGATCAAGATTGTACGTA
AGGTGACAAGCTATTTTTCAATAAAGAATATCTTCCACTACTGCCATCTGGCGTCATAACTGCAAAGTAC
ACATATATTACGATGCTGTCTATTAAATGCTTCCTATATTATATATATAGTAATGTCGTTTATGGTGCAC
TCTCAGTACAATCTGCTCTGATGCCGCATAGTTAAGCCAGCCCCGACACCCGCCAACACCCGCTGACGCG
CCCTGACGGGCTTGTCTGCTCCCGGCATCCGCTTACAGACAAGCTGTGACCGTCTCCGGGAGCTGCATGT
GTCAGAGGTTTTCACCGTCATCACCGAAACGCGCGA
Features (pLannotate 1.2.2; 29 found; start..end, strand, type, name):
     69..1411    +  rep_origin     2μ ori: yeast 2μ plasmid origin of replication
   1438..1542    +  promoter       AmpR promoter: bla
   1543..2403    +  CDS            AmpR: β-lactamase; bla; confers resistance to ampicillin, carbenicillin, and related antibiotics
   2574..3162    +  rep_origin     ori: high-copy-number ColE1/pMB1/pBR322/pUC origin of replication
   3345..3437    +  CDS            lacI (fragment): lac repressor; lacI; The lac repressor binds to the lac operator to inhibit transcription in E. coli. This inhibition can be relieved by adding lactose or isopropyl-β-D-thiogalactopyranoside (IPTG).
   3450..3471    +  protein_bind   CAP binding site: CAP binding activates transcription in the presence of cAMP. E. coli catabolite activator protein
   3486..3516    +  promoter       lac promoter: promoter for the E. coli lac operon
   3524..3540    +  protein_bind   lac operator: The lac repressor binds to the lac operator to inhibit transcription in E. coli. This inhibition can be relieved by adding lactose or isopropyl-β-D-thiogalactopyranoside (IPTG). lac repressor encoded by lacI
   3585..3603    +  promoter       T3 promoter: promoter for bacteriophage T3 RNA polymerase
   3632..4276    +  promoter       GAP promoter: S. cerevisiae TDH3; promoter for glyceraldehyde-3-phosphate dehydrogenase
   4282..4302    +  misc_feature   MCS (fragment): pBluescript multiple cloning site
   4306..4430    +  protein_bind   attR1: mutant version of attR; recombination site for the Gateway® LR reaction LR Clonase™
   4455..4485    +  promoter       lac UV5 promoter: E. coli lac promoter with an "up" mutation
   4509..4538    +  promoter       cat promoter (fragment): promoter of the E. coli cat gene encoding chloramphenicol acetyltransferase
   4539..5198    +  CDS            CmR: chloramphenicol acetyltransferase; cat; confers resistance to chloramphenicol
   5380..5538    +  CDS            ccdA (fragment): CCDA_ECO57 - Also known as H, letA. Experimental evidence at protein level: Swiss-Prot protein existence level 1. Antitoxin component of a type II toxin-antitoxin (TA) system which inhibits the post-segregational killing (PSK) of plasmid-free cells, also referred to as a plasmid addiction system. Binds to and blocks the activity of CcdB; will also remove bound CcdB protein from the CcdB-GyrA complex by forming a CcdA-CcdB complex, a process termed rejuvenation. Functions as a transcriptional corepressor for the ccdAB operon, repression also requires CcdB (By similarity). From Escherichia coli
   5543..5845    +  CDS            ccdB: CCDB_ECOLI - Also known as G, letB, letD. Experimental evidence at protein level: Swiss-Prot protein existence level 1. Toxic component of a type II toxin-antitoxin (TA) system, functioning in plasmid maintainence. Responsible for the post- segregational killing (PSK) of plasmid-free cells, also referred to as a plasmid addiction system. Half-life of over 2 hours. Cell killing by CcdB is accompanied by filamentation, defects in chromosome and plasmid segregation, defects in cell division, formation of anucleate cells, decreased DNA synthesis and plasmid loss. Interferes with the activity of DN
   5889..6013    -  protein_bind   attR2: mutant version of attR; recombination site for the Gateway® LR reaction LR Clonase™
   6017..6044    +  misc_feature   MCS (fragment): pBluescript multiple cloning site
   6045..6764    +  CDS            mCerulean: enhanced monomeric variant of CFP (Rizzo et al., 2004) mammalian codon-optimized
   6771..7018    +  terminator     CYC1 terminator: S. cerevisiae CYC1; transcription terminator for CYC1
   7037..7055    -  promoter       T7 promoter: promoter for bacteriophage T7 RNA polymerase
   7063..7218    +  CDS            lacZα (fragment): LacZα fragment of β-galactosidase; lacZ fragment
   7226..7681    +  rep_origin     f1 ori (sequence partly withheld): f1 bacteriophage origin of replication; arrow indicates direction of (+) strand synthesis
   7682..7733    -  misc_feature   bom (fragment): basis of mobility region from pBR322
   7780..8454    -  CDS            TRP1: phosphoribosylanthranilate isomerase, required for tryptophan biosynthesis; S. cerevisiae TRP1; yeast auxotrophic marker
   8455..8735    -  promoter       TRP1 promoter: S. cerevisiae TRP1
   8736..8785    -  misc_feature   bom (fragment): basis of mobility region from pBR322
   8887..1       -  CDS            rop (fragment) (across the origin): Rop protein, which maintains plasmids at low copy number; rop
