[The description below was written by a language model from this plasmid's Addgene catalogue record and pLannotate feature annotations shown in this document.]
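Description:
pAG424GPD-ccdB-Cerulean is an empty Gateway destination vector for protein expression in Saccharomyces cerevisiae, built on the pRS424 backbone and about 8.9 kb in the depositor's reference sequence. It is an E. coli–yeast shuttle plasmid. A yeast 2μ origin supports episomal, multicopy maintenance in yeast, and the TRP1 marker with its own promoter allows selection in tryptophan auxotrophs. A ColE1/pUC-type origin and the β-lactamase gene (ampicillin resistance) support propagation in bacteria. An f1 origin, flanking T3 and T7 promoters, and lac/lacZα remnants are carried over from the pBluescript-derived pRS scaffold.

The expression unit runs from the strong constitutive GPD (TDH3/GAP) promoter through a Gateway cassette to a Cerulean coding sequence and the CYC1 terminator. The cassette is bounded by attR1 and attR2 and contains a chloramphenicol acetyltransferase gene and the ccdB toxin gene. Because CcdB poisons gyrase in ordinary E. coli strains, the unrecombined vector must be kept in ccdB-tolerant hosts, and chloramphenicol selection retains the cassette. In an LR recombination with an entry clone, the cassette is replaced by the gene of interest, and ccdB counterselects against unreacted vector in standard strains. The inserted open reading frame lies upstream of the cyan fluorescent protein (annotated as monomeric Cerulean), giving a C-terminal fluorescent fusion if the insert lacks a stop codon and is in frame.

The plasmid carries no insert as supplied. It belongs to a suite of yeast Gateway vectors designed for high-throughput genetic analysis, and this version suits constitutive, high-copy expression of Cerulean-tagged proteins, for example for localisation or multicolour imaging. The depositor notes that the full sequence is a reference only and may not exactly match the physical plasmid.
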