Addgene plasmid #14392: pAG424GPD-ccdB-Cerulean
Purpose: (Empty Backbone)
Depositing lab: Susan Lindquist. Depositing organization: Whitehead Institute for Biomedical Research. Publication: A suite of Gateway cloning vectors for high-throughput genetic analysis in Saccharomyces cerevisiae. Alberti S, Gitler AD, Lindquist S. Yeast. 2007 Oct . 24(10):913-9. 10.1002/yea.1502 PubMed 17583893.
Backbone
  Vector backbone: pRS424
  Vector type: Yeast Expression ; Gateway Destination
  Selectable markers: TRP1
Growth in bacteria
  Bacterial resistance: Chloramphenicol and Ampicillin, 25 & 100 μg/mL
  Growth temperature: 37°C
  Growth strain: ccdB Survival
  Growth instructions: DB3.1, ccdB Survival
  Copy number: Unknown
Gene/Insert
  Gene/Insert name: None
  Tag / fusion protein: Cerulean (C terminal on backbone)
  Cloning method: Gateway Cloning
  Sequencing primers: 5′ GPDPro_F
Terms and licenses: Academic/Nonprofit Terms; Industry Terms: Not Available to Industry
Depositor comments: Type of plasmid: 2-micron. This plasmid contains the Gateway technology from Invitrogen; Invitrogen requires purchasing of Gateway Clonase for carrying out the Gateway recombinational cloning reaction http://www.invitrogen.com Please note that the full plasmid sequence is provided as a reference only, and may not match the exact sequence of the plasmid.
How to cite: pAG424GPD-ccdB-Cerulean was a gift from Susan Lindquist (Addgene plasmid # 14392 ; http://n2t.net/addgene:14392 ; RRID:Addgene_14392)
