>Addgene plasmid #14392 | pAG424GPD-ccdB-Cerulean | addgene partial sequence | sequence record 21058 | 14392 with pRS_marker
TATATATATAATATGAGGAAGCATTTAATAGAACAGCATCGTAATATATGTGTACTTTGCAGTTATGACG
CCAGATGGCAGTAGTGGAAGATATTCTTTATTGAAAAATAGCTTGTCACCTTACGTACAATCTTGATCCG
GAGCTTTTCTTTTTTTGCCGATTAAGAATTAATTCGGTCGAAAAAAGAAAAGGAGAGGGCCAAGAGGGAG
GGCATTGGTGACTATTGAGCACGTGAGTATACGTGATTAAGCACACAAAGGCAGCTTGGAGTATGTCTGT
TATTAATTTCACAGGTAGTTCTGGTCCATTGGTGAAAGTTTGCGGCTTGCAGAGCACAGAGGCCGCAGAA
TGTGCTCTAGATTCCGATGCTGACTTGCTGGGTATTATATGTGTGCCCAATAGAAAGAGAACAATTGACC
CGGTTATTGCAAGGAAAATTTCAAGTCTTGTAAAAGCATATAAAAATAGTTCAGGCACTCCGAAATACTT
GGTTGGCGTGTTTCGTAATCAACCTAAGGAGGATGTTTTGGCTCTGGTCAATGATTACGGCATTGATATC
GTCCAACTGCATGGAGATGAGTCGTGGCAAGAATACCAAGAGTTCCTCGGTTTGCCAGTTATTAAAAGAC
TCGTATTTCCAAAAGACTGCAACATACTACTCAGTGCAGCTTCACAGAAACCTCATTCGTTTATTCCCTT
GTTTGA
