>Addgene plasmid #14392 | pAG424GPD-ccdB-Cerulean | addgene partial sequence | sequence record 21059 | 14392 with GW5
CCTAGGGGTGCCTAATGCGGCCGCCATAGTGACTGGATATGTTGTGTTTTACAGTATTATGTAGTCTGTT
TTTTATGCAAAATCTAATTTAATATATTGATATTTATATCATTTTACGTTTCTCGTTCAGCTTTTTTGTA
CAAACTTGTGATGGGGGATCCACTAGTTCTAGAATCCGTCGAAACTAAGTTCTGGTGTTTTAAAACTAAA
AAAAAGACTAACTATAAAAGTAGAATTTAAGAAGTTTAAGAAATAGATTTACAGAATTACAATCAATACC
TACCGTCTTTATATACTTATTAGTCAAGTAGGGGAATAATTTCAGGGAACTGGTTTCAACCTTTTTTTTC
AGCTTTTTCCAAATCAGAGAGAGCAGAAGGTAATAGAAGGTGTAAGAAAATGAGATAGATACATGCGTGG
GTCAATTGCCTTGTGTCATCATTTACTCCAGGCAGGTTGCATCACTCCATTGAGGTTGTGCCCGTTTTTT
GCCTGTTTGTGCCCCTGTTCTCTGTAGTTGCGCTAAGAGAATGGACCTATGAACTGATGGTTGGTGAAGA
AAACAATATTTTGGTGCTGGGATTCTTTTTTTTTCTGGATGCCAGCTTAAAAAGCGGGCTCCATTATATT
TAGTGGATGCCAGGAATAAACTGTTCACCCAGACACCTACGATGTTATATATT
