>Addgene plasmid #14392 | pAG424GPD-ccdB-Cerulean | addgene partial sequence | sequence record 21060 | 14392 with GW3
GAAAATGACATCAAAAACGCCATTAACCTGATGTTCTGGGGAATATAAATGTCAGGCTCCCTTATACACA
GCCAGTCTGCAGGTCGACCATAGTGACTGGATATGTTGTGTTTTACAGTATTATGTAGTCTGTTTTTTAT
GCAAAATCTAATTTAATATATTGATATTTATATCATTTTACGTTTCTCGTTCAGCTTTCTTGTACAAAGT
GGTGATGGGCTGCAGGAATTCGATATCAAGCTTAATGGTGAGCAAGGGCGAGGAGCTGTTCACCGGGGTG
GTGCCCATCCTGGTCGAGCTGGACGGCGACGTAAACGGCCACAAGTTCAGCGTGTCCGGCGAGGGCGAGG
GCGATGCCACCTACGGCAAGCTGACCCTGAAGTTCATCTGCACCACCGGCAAGCTGCCCGTGCCCTGGCC
CACCCTCGTGACCACCCTGACCTGGGGCGTGCAGTGCTTCGCCCGCTACCCCGACCACATGAAGCAGCAC
GACTTCTTCAAGTCCGCCATGCCCGAAGGCTACGTCCAGGAGCGCACCATCTTCTTCAAGGACGACGGCA
ACTACAAGACCCGCGCCGAGGTGAAGTTCGAGGGCGACACCCTGGTGAACCGCATCGAGCTGAAGGGCAT
CGACTTCAAGGAGGACGGCAACATCCTGGGGCA
